>Addgene plasmid #190246 | pTW069 | addgene full sequence | sequence record 373306 | Addgene NGS Result
GTAGGCGGTGCTACAGAGTTCTTGAAGTGGTGGCCTAACTACGGCTACACTAGAAGGACAGTATTTGGTA
TCTGCGCTCTGCTGAAGCCAGTTACCTTCGGAAAAAGAGTTGGTAGCTCTTGATCCGGCAAACAAACCAC
CGCTGGTAGCGGTGGTTTTTTTGTTTGCAAGCAGCAGATTACGCGCAGAAAAAAAGGATCTCAAGAAGAT
CCTTTGATCTTTTCTACGGGGTCTGACGCTCAGTGCTGATGAATCCCCTAATGATTTTTATCAAAATCAT
TAAGTTAAGGTAGATACACATCTTGTCATATGATCAAATGGTTTCGCCAAAAATCAATAATCAGACAACA
AAATGTGCGAACTCGATATTTTACACGACTCTCTTTACCAATTCTGCCCCGAATTACACTTAAAACGACT
CAACAGCTTAACGTTGGCTTGCCACGCCTTACTTGACTGTAAAACTCTCACTCTTACCGAACTTGGCCGT
AACCTGCCAACCAAAGCGAGAACAAAACATAACATCAAACGAATCGACCGATTGTTAGGTAATCGTCACC
TCCACAAAGAGCGACTCGCTGTATACCGTTGGCATGCTAGCTTTATCTGTTCGGGCAATACGATGCCCAT
TGTACTTGTTGACTGGTCTGATATCCGTGAGCAAAAACGGCTTATGGTATTGCGAGCTTCAGTCGCACTA
CACGGTCGTTCTGTTACTCTTTATGAGAAAGCGTTCCCGCTTTCAGAGCAATGTTCAAAGAAAGCTCATG
ACCAATTTCTAGCCGACCTTGCGAGCATTCTACCGAGTAACACCACACCGCTCATTGTCAGTGATGCTGG
CTTTAAAGTGCCATGGTATAAATCCGTTGAGAAGCTGGGTTGGTACTGGTTAAGTCGAGTAAGAGGAAAA
GTACAATATGCAGACCTAGGAGCGGAAAACTGGAAACCTATCAGCAACTTACATGATATGTCATCTAGTC
ACTCAAAGACTTTAGGCTATAAGAGGCTGACTAAAAGCAATCCAATCTCATGCCAAATTCTATTGTATAA
ATCTCGCTCTAAAGGCCGAAAAAATCAGCGCTCGACACGGACTCATTGTCACCACCCGTCACCTAAAATC
TACTCAGCGTCGGCAAAGGAGCCATGGATTCTAGCAACTAACTTACCTGTTGAAATTCGAACACCCAAAC
AACTTGTTAATATCTATTCGAAGCGAATGCAGATTGAAGAAACCTTCCGAGACTTGAAAAGTCCTGCCTA
CGGACTAGGCCTACGCCATAGCCGAACGAGCAGCTCAGAGCGTTTTGATATCATGCTGCTAATCGCCCTG
ATGCTTCAACTAACATGTTGGCTTGCGGGCGTTCATGCTCAGAAACAAGGTTGGGACAAGCACTTCCAGG
CTAACACAGTCAGAAATCGAAACGTACTCTCAACAGTTCGCTTAGGCATGGAAGTTTTGCGGCATTCTGG
CTACACAATAACAAGGGAAGACTTACTCGTGGCTGCAACCCTACTAGCTCAAAATTTATTCACACATGGT
TACGCTTTGGGGAAATTATGAGGGGATCTCTCAGCGCTCAGTGGAACGAAAACTCACGTTAAGGGATTTT
GGTCATGCATTCTAGGTACTAAAACAATTCATCCAGTAAAATATAATATTTTATTTTCTCCCAATCAGGC
TTGATCCCCAGTAAGTCAAAAAATAGCTCGACATACTGTTCTTCCCCGATATCCTCCCTGATCGACCGGA
CGCAGAAGGCAATGTCATACCACTTGTCCGCCCTGCCGCTTCTCCCAAGATCAATAAAGCCACTTACTTT
GCCATCTTTCACAAAGATGTTGCTGTCTCCCAGGTCGCCGTGGGAAAAGACAAGTTCCTCTTCGGGCTTT
TCCGTCTTTAAAAAATCATACAGCTCGCGCGGATCTTTAAATGGAGTGTCTTCTTCCCAGTTTTCGCAAT
CCACATCGGCCAGATCGTTATTCAGTAAGTAATCCAATTCGGCTAAGCGGCTGTCTAAGCTATTCGTATA
GGGACAATCCGATATGTCGATGGAGTGAAAGAGCCTGATGCACTCCGCATACAGCTCGATAATCTTTTCA
GGGCTTTGTTCATCTTCATACTCTTCCGAGCAAAGGACGCCATCGGCCTCACTCATGAGCAGATTGCTCC
AGCCATCATGCCGTTCAAAGTGCAGGACCTTTGGAACAGGCAGCTTTCCTTCCAGCCATAGCATCATGTC
CTTTTCCCGTTCCACATCATAGGTGGTCCCTTTATACCGGCTGTCCGTCATTTTTAAATATAGGTTTTCA
TTTTCTCCCACCAGCTTATATACCTTAGCAGGAGACATTCCTTCCGTATCTTTTACGCAGCGGTATTTTT
CGATCAGTTTTTTCAATTCCGGTGATATTCTCATTTTAGCCATTTATTATTTCCTTCCTCTTTTCTACAG
TATTTAAAGATACCCCAAGAAGCTAATTATAACAAGACGAACTCCAATTCACTGTTCCTTGCATTCTAAA
ACCTTAAATACCAGAAAACAGCTTTTTCAAAGTTGTTTTCAAAGTTGGCGTATAACATAGTATCGACGGA
GCCGATTTTGAAACCGCGGTGATCACAGGCAGCAACGCTCTGTCATCGTTACAATCAACATGCTACCCTC
CGCGAGATCATCCGTGTTTCAAACCCGGCAGCTTAGTTGCCGTTCTTCCGAATAGCATCGGTAACATGAG
CAAAGTCTGCCGCCTTACAACGGCTCTCCCGCTGACGCCGTCCCGGACTGATGGGCTGCCTGTATCGAGT
GGTGATTTTGTGCCGAGCTGCCGGTCGGGGAGCTGTTGGCTGGCTGGTGGCAGGATATATTGTGGTGTAA
ACAAATTGACGCTTAGACAACTTAATAACACATTGCGGACGTTTTTAATGTACTGAATTAACGCCGAATT
AATTCGGGGGATCTGGATTTTAGTACTGGATTTTGGTTTTAGGAATTAGAAATTTTATTGATAGAAGTAT
TTTACAAATACAAATACATACTAAGGGTTTCTTATATGCTCAACACATGAGCGAAACCCTATAGGAACCC
TAATTCCCTTATCTGGGAACTACTCACACATTATTATGGAGAAACTCGAGTCAAATCTCGGTGACGGGCA
GGACCGGACGGGGCGGTACCGGCAGGCTGAAGTCCAGCTGCCAGAAACCCACGTCATGCCAGTTCCCGTG
CTTGAAGCCGGCCGCCCGCAGCATGCCGCGGGGGGCATATCCGAGCGCCTCGTGCATGCGCACGCTCGGG
TCGTTGGGCAGCCCGATGACAGCGACCACGCTCTTGAAGCCCTGTGCCTCCAGGGACTTCAGCAGATGGG
TGTAGAGCGTGGAGCCCAGTCCCGTCCGCTGGTGGCGGGGGCTGACGTACACGGTCGACTCGGCCGTCCA
GTCGTAGGCGTTGCGTGCCTTCCAGGGGCCCGCGTAGGCGATGCCGGCGACCTCGCCGTCCACCTCGGCG
ACGAGCCAGGGATAGCGCTCCCGCAGACGGACGAGGTCGTCCGTCCACTCCTGCGGTTCCTGCGGCTCGG
TACGGAAGTTGACCGTGCTTGTCTCGATGTAGTGGTTGACGATGGTGCAGACCGCCGGCATGTCCGCCTC
GGTGGCACGGCGGATGTCGGCCGGGCGTCGTTCTGGGCTCATGGTAGACTCGAGAGAGATAGATTTGTAG
AGAGAGACTGGTGATTTCAGCGTGTCCTCTCCAAATGAAATGAACTTCCTTATATAGAGGAAGGGTCTTG
CGAAGGATAGTGGGATTGTGCGTCATCCCTTACGTCAGTGGAGATATCACATCAATCCACTTGCTTTGAA
GACGTGGTTGGAACGTCTTCTTTTTCCACGATGCTCCTCGTGGGTGGGGGTCCATCTTTGGGACCACTGT
CGGCAGAGGCATCTTGAACGATAGCCTTTCCTTTATCGCAATGATGGCATTTGTAGGTGCCACCTTCCTT
TTCTACTGTCCTTTTGATGAAGTGACAGATAGCTGGGCAATGGAATCCGAGGAGGTTTCCCGATATTACC
CTTTGTTGAAAAGTCTCAATAGCCCTTTGGTCTTCTGAGACTGTATCTTTGATATTCTTGGAGTAGACGA
GAGTGTCGTGCTCCACCATGTTCACATCAATCCACTTGCTTTGAAGACGTGGTTGGAACGTCTTCTTTTT
CCACGATGCTCCTCGTGGGTGGGGGTCCATCTTTGGGACCACTGTCGGCAGAGGCATCTTGAACGATAGC
CTTTCCTTTATCGCAATGATGGCATTTGTAGGTGCCACCTTCCTTTTCTACTGTCCTTTTGATGAAGTGA
CAGATAGCTGGGCAATGGAATCCGAGGAGGTTTCCCGATATTACCCTTTGTTGAAAAGTCTCAATAGCCC
TTTGGTCTTCTGAGACTGTATCTTTGATATTCTTGGAGTAGACGAGAGTGTCGTGCTCCACCATGTTGGC
AAGCTGCTCTAGCCAATACGCAAACCGCCTCTCCCCGCGCGTTGGCCGATTCATTAATGCAGCTGGCACG
ACAGGTTTCCCGACTGGAAAGCGGGCAGTGAGCGCAACGCAATTAATGTGAGTTAGCTCACTCATTAGGC
ACCCCAGGCTTTACACTTTATGCTTCCGGCTCGTATGTTGTGTGGAATTGTGAGCGGATAACAATTTCAC
ACAGGAAACAGCTATGACATGATTACGAATTCGAGCTCGGTACCCGGGGATCGGCGCGCCAGATTTGCCT
TTTCAATTTCAGAAAGAATGCTAACCCACAGATGGTTAGAGAGGCTTACGCAGCAGGTATCATCAAGACG
ATCTACCCGAGCAATAATCTCCAGGAAATCAAATACCTTCCCAAGAAGGTTAAAGATGCAGTCAAAAGAT
TCAGGACTAACTGCATCAAGAACACAGAGAAAGATATATTTCTCAAGATCAGAAGTACTATTCCAGTATG
GACGATTCAAGGCTTGCTTCACAAACCAAGGCAAGTAATAGAGATTGGAGTCTCTAAAAAGGTAGTTCCC
ACTGAATCAAAGGCCATGGAGTCAAAGATTCAAATAGAGGACCTAACAGAACTCGCCGTAAAGACTGGCG
AACAGTTCATACAGAGTCTCTTACGACTCAATGACAAGAAGAAAATCTTCGTCAACATGGTGGAGCACGA
CACACTTGTCTACTCCAAAAATATCAAAGATACAGTCTCAGAAGACCAAAGGGCAATTGAGACTTTTCAA
CAAAGGGTAATATCCGGAAACCTCCTCGGATTCCATTGCCCAGCTATCTGTCACTTTATTGTGAAGATAG
TGGAAAAGGAAGGTGGCTCCTACAAATGCCATCATTGCGATAAAGGAAAGGCCATCGTTGAAGATGCCTC
TGCCGACAGTGGTCCCAAAGATGGACCCCCACCCACGAGGAGCATCGTGGAAAAAGAAGACGTTCCAACC
ACGTCTTCAAAGCAAGTGGATTGATGTGATATCTCCACTGACGTAAGGGATGACGCACAATCCCACTATC
CTTCGCAAGACCCTTCCTCTATATAAGGAAGTTCATTTCATTTGGAGAGAACACGGGGGACTCCTGCAGG
TAGATCGCTCGTCGACATGGATAAGAAGTACTCTATCGGACTCGATATCGGAACTAACTCTGTGGGATGG
GCTGTGATCACCGATGAGTACAAGGTGCCATCTAAGAAGTTCAAGGTTCTCGGAAACACCGATAGGCACT
CTATCAAGAAAAACCTTATCGGTGCTCTCCTCTTCGATTCTGGTGAAACTGCTGAGGCTACCAGACTCAA
GAGAACCGCTAGAAGAAGGTACACCAGAAGAAAGAACAGGATCTGCTACCTCCAAGAGATCTTCTCTAAC
GAGATGGCTAAAGTGGATGATTCATTCTTCCACAGGCTCGAAGAGTCATTCCTCGTGGAAGAAGATAAGA
AGCACGAGAGGCACCCTATCTTCGGAAACATCGTTGATGAGGTGGCATACCACGAGAAGTACCCTACTAT
CTACCACCTCAGAAAGAAGCTCGTTGATTCTACTGATAAGGCTGATCTCAGGCTCATCTACCTCGCTCTC
GCTCACATGATCAAGTTCAGAGGACACTTCCTCATCGAGGGTGATCTCAACCCTGATAACTCTGATGTGG
ATAAGTTGTTCATCCAGCTCGTGCAGACCTACAACCAGCTTTTCGAAGAGAACCCTATCAACGCTTCAGG
TGTGGATGCTAAGGCTATCCTCTCTGCTAGGCTCTCTAAGTCAAGAAGGCTTGAGAACCTCATTGCTCAG
CTCCCTGGTGAGAAGAAGAACGGACTTTTCGGAAACTTGATCGCTCTCTCTCTCGGACTCACCCCTAACT
TCAAGTCTAACTTCGATCTCGCTGAGGATGCAAAGCTCCAGCTCTCAAAGGATACCTACGATGATGATCT
CGATAACCTCCTCGCTCAGATCGGAGATCAGTACGCTGATTTGTTCCTCGCTGCTAAGAACCTCTCTGAT
GCTATCCTCCTCAGTGATATCCTCAGAGTGAACACCGAGATCACCAAGGCTCCACTCTCAGCTTCTATGA
TCAAGAGATACGATGAGCACCACCAGGATCTCACACTTCTCAAGGCTCTTGTTAGACAGCAGCTCCCAGA
GAAGTACAAAGAGATTTTCTTCGATCAGTCTAAGAACGGATACGCTGGTTACATCGATGGTGGTGCATCT
CAAGAAGAGTTCTACAAGTTCATCAAGCCTATCCTCGAGAAGATGGATGGAACCGAGGAACTCCTCGTGA
AGCTCAATAGAGAGGATCTTCTCAGAAAGCAGAGGACCTTCGATAACGGATCTATCCCTCATCAGATCCA
CCTCGGAGAGTTGCACGCTATCCTTAGAAGGCAAGAGGATTTCTACCCATTCCTCAAGGATAACAGGGAA
AAGATTGAGAAGATTCTCACCTTCAGAATCCCTTACTACGTGGGACCTCTCGCTAGAGGAAACTCAAGAT
TCGCTTGGATGACCAGAAAGTCTGAGGAAACCATCACCCCTTGGAACTTCGAAGAGGTGGTGGATAAGGG
TGCTAGTGCTCAGTCTTTCATCGAGAGGATGACCAACTTCGATAAGAACCTTCCAAACGAGAAGGTGCTC
CCTAAGCACTCTTTGCTCTACGAGTACTTCACCGTGTACAACGAGTTGACCAAGGTTAAGTACGTGACCG
AGGGAATGAGGAAGCCTGCTTTTTTGTCAGGTGAGCAAAAGAAGGCTATCGTTGATCTCTTGTTCAAGAC
CAACAGAAAGGTGACCGTGAAGCAGCTCAAAGAGGATTACTTCAAGAAAATCGAGTGCTTCGATTCAGTT
GAGATTTCTGGTGTTGAGGATAGGTTCAACGCATCTCTCGGAACCTACCACGATCTCCTCAAGATCATTA
AGGATAAGGATTTCTTGGATAACGAGGAAAACGAGGATATCTTGGAGGATATCGTTCTTACCCTCACCCT
CTTTGAAGATAGAGAGATGATTGAAGAAAGGCTCAAGACCTACGCTCATCTCTTCGATGATAAGGTGATG
AAGCAGTTGAAGAGAAGAAGATACACTGGTTGGGGAAGGCTCTCAAGAAAGCTCATTAACGGAATCAGGG
ATAAGCAGTCTGGAAAGACAATCCTTGATTTCCTCAAGTCTGATGGATTCGCTAACAGAAACTTCATGCA
GCTCATCCACGATGATTCTCTCACCTTTAAAGAGGATATCCAGAAGGCTCAGGTTTCAGGACAGGGTGAT
AGTCTCCATGAGCATATCGCTAACCTCGCTGGATCTCCTGCAATCAAGAAGGGAATCCTCCAGACTGTGA
AGGTTGTGGATGAGTTGGTGAAGGTGATGGGAAGGCATAAGCCTGAGAACATCGTGATCGAAATGGCTAG
AGAGAACCAGACCACTCAGAAGGGACAGAAGAACTCTAGGGAAAGGATGAAGAGGATCGAGGAAGGTATC
AAAGAGCTTGGATCTCAGATCCTCAAAGAGCACCCTGTTGAGAACACTCAGCTCCAGAATGAGAAGCTCT
ACCTCTACTACCTCCAGAACGGAAGGGATATGTATGTGGATCAAGAGTTGGATATCAACAGGCTCTCTGA
TTACGATGTTGATCATATCGTGCCACAGTCATTCTTGAAGGATGATTCTATCGATAACAAGGTGCTCACC
AGGTCTGATAAGAACAGGGGTAAGAGTGATAACGTGCCAAGTGAAGAGGTTGTGAAGAAAATGAAGAACT
ATTGGAGGCAGCTCCTCAACGCTAAGCTCATCACTCAGAGAAAGTTCGATAACTTGACTAAGGCTGAGAG
GGGAGGACTCTCTGAATTGGATAAGGCAGGATTCATCAAGAGGCAGCTTGTGGAAACCAGGCAGATCACT
AAGCACGTTGCACAGATCCTCGATTCTAGGATGAACACCAAGTACGATGAGAACGATAAGTTGATCAGGG
AAGTGAAGGTTATCACCCTCAAGTCAAAGCTCGTGTCTGATTTCAGAAAGGATTTCCAATTCTACAAGGT
GAGGGAAATCAACAACTACCACCACGCTCACGATGCTTACCTTAACGCTGTTGTTGGAACCGCTCTCATC
AAGAAGTATCCTAAGCTCGAGTCAGAGTTCGTGTACGGTGATTACAAGGTGTACGATGTGAGGAAGATGA
TCGCTAAGTCTGAGCAAGAGATCGGAAAGGCTACCGCTAAGTATTTCTTCTACTCTAACATCATGAATTT
CTTCAAGACCGAGATTACCCTCGCTAACGGTGAGATCAGAAAGAGGCCACTCATCGAGACAAACGGTGAA
ACAGGTGAGATCGTGTGGGATAAGGGAAGGGATTTCGCTACCGTTAGAAAGGTGCTCTCTATGCCACAGG
TGAACATCGTTAAGAAAACCGAGGTGCAGACCGGTGGATTCTCTAAAGAGTCTATCCTCCCTAAGAGGAA
CTCTGATAAGCTCATTGCTAGGAAGAAGGATTGGGACCCTAAGAAATACGGTGGTTTCGATTCTCCTACC
GTGGCTTACTCTGTTCTCGTTGTGGCTAAGGTTGAGAAGGGAAAGAGTAAGAAGCTCAAGTCTGTTAAGG
AACTTCTCGGAATCACTATCATGGAAAGGTCATCTTTCGAGAAGAACCCAATCGATTTCCTCGAGGCTAA
GGGATACAAAGAGGTTAAGAAGGATCTCATCATCAAGCTCCCAAAGTACTCACTCTTCGAACTCGAGAAC
GGTAGAAAGAGGATGCTCGCTTCTGCTGGTGAGCTTCAAAAGGGAAACGAGCTTGCTCTCCCATCTAAGT
ACGTTAACTTTCTTTACCTCGCTTCTCACTACGAGAAGTTGAAGGGATCTCCAGAAGATAACGAGCAGAA
GCAACTTTTCGTTGAGCAGCACAAGCACTACTTGGATGAGATCATCGAGCAGATCTCTGAGTTCTCTAAA
AGGGTGATCCTCGCTGATGCAAACCTCGATAAGGTGTTGTCTGCTTACAACAAGCACAGAGATAAGCCTA
TCAGGGAACAGGCAGAGAACATCATCCATCTCTTCACCCTTACCAACCTCGGTGCTCCTGCTGCTTTCAA
GTACTTCGATACAACCATCGATAGGAAGAGATACACCTCTACCAAAGAAGTGCTCGATGCTACCCTCATC
CATCAGTCTATCACTGGACTCTACGAGACTAGGATCGATCTCTCACAGCTCGGTGGTGATTCAAGGGCTG
ATCCTAAGAAGAAGAGGAAGGTTTGACGTCGACGATATGAAGATGAAGATGAAATATTTGGTGTGTCAAA
TAAAAAGCTTGTGTGCTTAAGTTTGTGTTTTTTTCTTGGCTTGTTGTGTTATGAATTTGTGGCTTTTTCT
AATATTAAATGAATGTAAGATCACATTATAATGAATAAACAAATGTTTCTATAATCCATTGTGAATGTTT
TGTTGGATCTCTTCTGCAGCATATAACTACTGTATGTGCTATGGTATGGACTATGGAATATGATTAAAGA
TAAGCCAGAGCTCTGGTGACGGACGGCGCGCATGGAGTCAAAGATTCAAATAGAGGACCTAACAGAACTC
GCCGTAAAGACTGGCGAACAGTTCATACAGAGTCTCTTACGACTCAATGACAAGAAGAAAATCTTCGTCA
ACATGGTGGAGCACGACACACTTGTCTACTCCAAAAATATCAAAGATACAGTCTCAGAAGACCAAAGGGC
AATTGAGACTTTTCAACAAAGGGTAATATCCGGAAACCTCCTCGGATTCCATTGCCCAGCTATCTGTCAC
TTTATTGTGAAGATAGTGGAAAAGGAAGGTGGCTCCTACAAATGCCATCATTGCGATAAAGGAAAGGCCA
TCGTTGAAGATGCCTCTGCCGACAGTGGTCCCAAAGATGGACCCCCACCCACGAGGAGCATCGTGGAAAA
AGAAGACGTTCCAACCACGTCTTCAAAGCAAGTGGATTGATGTGATATCTCCACTGACGTAAGGGATGAC
GCACAATCCCACTATCCTTCGCAAGACCCTTCCTCTATATAAGGAAGTTCATTTCATTTGGAGAGAACAC
GGGGGACTCCTGCAGGAACAAAGCACCAGTGGTCTAGTGGTAGAATAGTACCCTGCCACGGTACAGACCC
GGGTTCGATTCCCGGCTGGTGCATAGGTGGACTATGCAGTCAAGTTTTAGAGCTAGAAATAGCAAGTTAA
AATAAGGCTAGTCCGTTATCAACTTGAAAAAGTGGCACCGAGTCGGTGCAACAAAGCACCAGTGGTCTAG
TGGTAGAATAGTACCCTGCCACGGTACAGACCCGGGTTCGATTCCCGGCTGGTGCACGACATTCATAACA
GAGACAGTTTTAGAGCTAGAAATAGCAAGTTAAAATAAGGCTAGTCCGTTATCAACTTGAAAAAGTGGCA
CCGAGTCGGTGCAACAAAGCACCAGTGGTCTAGTGGTAGAATAGTACCCTGCCACGGTACAGACCCGGGT
TCGATTCCCGGCTGGTGCAGTCGATCGACAAGCTCGAGTTTCTCCATAATAATGTGTGAGTAGTTCCCAG
ATAAGGGAATTAGGGTTCCTATAGGGTTTCGCTCATGTGTTGAGCATATAAGAAACCCTTAGTATGTATT
TGTATTTGTAAAATACTTCTATCAATAAAATTTCTAATTCCTAAAACCAAAATCCAGTACTAAAATCCAG
ATCCCCCGAATTAGAGCTCTACCGGCGGCGCGCCGTCGAGCTGCAGGTCAACGGATCAGGATATTCTTGT
TTAAGATGTTGAACTCTATGGAGGTTTGTATGAACTGATGATCTAGGACCGGATAAGTTCCCTTCTTCAT
AGCGAACTTATTCAAAGAATGTTTTGTGTATCATTCTTGTTACATTGTTATTAATGAAAAAATATTATTG
GTCATTGGACTGAACACGAGTGTTAAATATGGACCAGGCCCCAAATAAGATCCATTGATATATGAATTAA
ATAACAAGAATAAATCGAGTCACCAAACCACTTGCCTTTTTTAACGAGACTTGTTCACCAACTTGATACA
AAAGTCATTATCCTATGCAAATCAATAATCATACAAAAATATCCAATAACACTAAAAAATTAAAAGAAAT
GGATAATTTCACAATATGTTATACGATAAAGAAGTTACTTTTCCAAGAAATTCACTGATTTTATAAGCCC
ACTTGCATTAGATAAATGGCAAAAAAAAACAAAAAGGAAAAGAAATAAAGCACGAAGAATTCTAGAAAAT
ACGAAATACGCTTCAATGCAGTGGGACCCACGGTTCAATTATTGCCAATTTTCAGCTCCACCGTATATTT
AAAAAATAAAACGATAATGCTAAAAAAATATAAATCGTAACGATCGTTAAATCTCAACGGCTGGATCTTA
TGACGACCGTTAGAAATTGTGGTTGTCGACGAGTCAGTAATAAACGGCGTCAAAGTGGTTGCAGCCGGCA
CACACGAGTCGTGTTTATCAACTCAAAGCACAAATACTTTTCCTCAACCTAAAAATAAGGCAATTAGCCA
AAAACAACTTTGCGTGTAAACAACGCTCAATACACGTGTCATTTTATTATTAGCTATTGCTTCACCGCCT
TAGCTTTCTCGTGACCTAGTCGTCCTCGTCTTTTCTTCTTCTTCTTCTATAAAACAATACCCAAAGAGCT
CTTCTTCTTCACAATTCAGATTTCAATTTCTCAAAATCTTAAAAACTTTCTCTCAATTCTCTCTACCGTG
ATCAAGGTAAATTTCTGTGTTCCTTATTCTCTCAAAATCTTCGATTTTGTTTTCGTTCGATCCCAATTTC
GTATATGTTCTTTGGTTTAGATTCTGTTAATCTTAGATCGAACACGATTTTCTGGGTTTGATCGTTAGAT
ATCATCTTAATTCTCGATTAGGGTTTCATAGATATCATCCGATTTGTTCAAATAATTTGAGTTTTGTCGA
ATAATTACTCTTCGATTTGTGATTTCTATCTAGATCTGGTGTTAGTTTCTAGTTTGTGCGATCGAATTTG
TCGATTAATCTGAGTTTTTCTGATTAACAGGCCTGCAGGATGGAAGACGCCAAAAACATAAAGAAAGGCC
CGGCGCCATTCTATCCGCTGGAAGATGGAACCGCTGGAGAGCAACTGCATAAGGCTATGAAGAGATACGC
CCTGGTTCCTGGAACAATTGCTTTTACAGATGCACATATCGAGGTGGACATCACTTACGCTGAGTACTTC
GAAATGTCCGTTCGGTTGGCAGAAGCTATGAAACGATATGGGCTGAATACAAATCACAGAATCGTCGTAT
GCAGTGAAAACTCTCTTCAATTCTTTATGCCGGTGTTGGGCGCGTTATTTATCGGAGTTGCAGTTGCGCC
CGCGAACGACATTTATAATGAACGTGAATTGCTCAACAGTATGGGCATTTCGCAGCCTACCGTGGTGTTC
GTTTCCAAAAAGGGGTTGCAAAAAATTTTGAACGTGCAAAAAAAGCTCCCAATCATCCAAAAAATTATTA
TCATGGATTCTAAAACGGATTACCAGGGATTTCAGTCGATGTACACGTTCGTCACATCTCATCTACCTCC
CGGTTTTAATGAATACGATTTTGTGCCAGAGTCCTTCGATAGGGACAAGACAATTGCACTGATCATGAAC
TCCTCTGGATCTACTGGTCTGCCTAAAGGTGTCGCTCTGCCTCATAGAACTGCCTGCGTGAGATTCTCGC
ATGCCAGAGATCCTATTTTTGGCAATCAAATCATTCCGGATACTGCGATTTTAAGTGTTGTTCCATTCCA
TCACGGTTTTGGAATGTTTACTACACTCGGATATTTGATATGTGGATTTCGAGTCGTCTTAATGTATAGA
TTTGAAGAAGAGCTGTTTCTGAGGAGCCTTCAGGATTACAAGATTCAAAGTGCGCTGCTGGTGCCAACCC
TATTCTCCTTCTTCGCCAAAAGCACTCTGATTGACAAATACGATTTATCTAATTTACACGAAATTGCTTC
TGGTGGCGCTCCCCTCTCTAAGGAAGTCGGGGAAGCGGTTGCCAAGAGGTTCCATCTGCCAGGTATCAGG
CAAGGATATGGGCTCACTGAGACTACATCAGCTATTCTGATTACACCCGAGGGGGATGATAAACCGGGCG
CGGTCGGTAAAGTTGTTCCATTTTTTGAAGCGAAGGTTGTGGATCTGGATACCGGGAAAACGCTGGGCGT
TAATCAAAGAGGCGAACTGTGTGTGAGAGGTCCTATGATTATGTCCGGTTATGTAAACAATCCGGAAGCG
ACCAACGCCTTGATTGACAAGGATGGATGGCTACATTCTGGAGACATAGCTTACTGGGACGAAGACGAAC
ACTTCTTCATCGTTGACCGCCTGAAGTCTCTGATTAAGTACAAAGGCTATCAGGTGGCTCCCGCTGAATT
GGAATCCATCTTGCTCCAACACCCCAACATCTTCGACGCTGGTGTCGCAGGTCTTCCCGACGATGACGCC
GGTGAACTTCCCGCCGCCGTTGTTGTTTTGGAGCACGGAAAGACGATGACGGAAAAAGAGATCGTGGATT
ACGTCGCCAGTCAAGTAACAACCGCGAAAAAGTTGCGCGGAGGAGTTGTGTTTGTGGACGAAGTACCGAA
AGGTCTTACCGGAAAACTCGACGCAAGAAAAATCAGAGAGATCCTCATAAAGGCCAAGAAGGGCGGAAAG
ATCGCCGTGTGACTCGAGGTTCGAGTATTATGGCATTGGGAAAACTGTTTTTCTTGTACCATTTGTTGTG
CTTGTAATTTACTGTGTTTTTTATTCGGTTTTCGCTATCGAACTGTGAAATGGAAATGGATGGAGAAGAG
TTAATGAATGATATGGTCCTTTTGTTCATTCTCAAATTAATATTATTTGTTTTTTCTCTTATTTGTTGTG
TGTTGAATTTGAAATTATAAGAGATATGCAAACATTTTGTTTTGAGTAAAAATGTGTCAAATCGTGGCCT
CTAATGACCGAAGTTAATATGAGGAGTAAAACACTTGTAGTTGTGAGCTCGCGCGTAGTCCTCGGTAATA
TCGCAGAACAAAAGTACCTGATATCGAGTGTACTTCAAGTCACACCGGCGAGTGTGGCACTGGCCGTCGT
TTTACAACGTCGTGACTGGGAAAACCCTGGCGTTACCCAACTTAATCGCCTTGCAGCACATCCCCCTTTC
GCCAGCTGGCGTAATAGCGAAGAGGCCCGCACCGATCGCCCTTCCCAACAGTTGCGCAGCCTGAATGGCG
AATGCTAGAGCAGCTTGAGCTTGGATCAGATTGTCGTTTCCCGCCTTCAGTTTAAACTATCAGTGTTTGA
CAGGATATATTGGCGGGTAAACCTAAGAGAAAAGAGCGTTTATTAGAATAATCGGATATTTAAAAGGGCG
TGAAAAGGTTTATCCGTTCGTCCATTTGTATGTGCATGCCAACCACAGGGTTCCCCTCGGGATCAAAGTA
CTTTGATCCAACCCCTCCGCTGCTATAGTGCAGTCGGCTTCTGACGTTCAGTGCAGCCGTCTTCTGAAAA
CGACATGTCGCACAAGTCCTAAGTTACGCGACAGGCTGCCGCCCTGCCCTTTTCCTGGCGTTTTCTTGTC
GCGTGTTTTAGTCGCATAAAGTAGAATACTTGCGACTAGAACCGGAGACATTACGCCATGAACAAGAGCG
CCGCCGCTGGCCTGCTGGGCTATGCCCGCGTCAGCACCGACGACCAGGACTTGACCAACCAACGGGCCGA
ACTGCACGCGGCCGGCTGCACCAAGCTGTTTTCCGAGAAGATCACCGGCACCAGGCGCGACCGCCCGGAG
CTGGCCAGGATGCTTGACCACCTACGCCCTGGCGACGTTGTGACAGTGACCAGGCTAGACCGCCTGGCCC
GCAGCACCCGCGACCTACTGGACATTGCCGAGCGCATCCAGGAGGCCGGCGCGGGCCTGCGTAGCCTGGC
AGAGCCGTGGGCCGACACCACCACGCCGGCCGGCCGCATGGTGTTGACCGTGTTCGCCGGCATTGCCGAG
TTCGAGCGTTCCCTAATCATCGACCGCACCCGGAGCGGGCGCGAGGCCGCCAAGGCCCGAGGCGTGAAGT
TTGGCCCCCGCCCTACCCTCACCCCGGCACAGATCGCGCACGCCCGCGAGCTGATCGACCAGGAAGGCCG
CACCGTGAAAGAGGCGGCTGCACTGCTTGGCGTGCATCGCTCGACCCTGTACCGCGCACTTGAGCGCAGC
GAGGAAGTGACGCCCACCGAGGCCAGGCGGCGCGGTGCCTTCCGTGAGGACGCATTGACCGAGGCCGACG
CCCTGGCGGCCGCCGAGAATGAACGCCAAGAGGAACAAGCATGAAACCGCACCAGGACGGCCAGGACGAA
CCGTTTTTCATTACCGAAGAGATCGAGGCGGAGATGATCGCGGCCGGGTACGTGTTCGAGCCGCCCGCGC
ACGGCTCAACCGTGCGGCTGCATGAAATCCTGGCCGGTTTGTCTGATGCCAAGCTGGCGGCCTGGCCGGC
CAGCTTGGCCGCTGAAGAAACCGAGCGCCGCCGTCTAAAAAGGTGATGTGTATTTGAGTAAAACAGCTTG
CGTCATGCGGTCGCTGCGTATATGATGCGATGAGTAAATAAACAAATACGCAAGGGGAACGCATGAAGGT
TATCGCTGTACTTAACCAGAAAGGCGGGTCAGGCAAGACGACCATCGCAACCCATCTAGCCCGCGCCCTG
CAACTCGCCGGGGCCGATGTTCTGTTAGTCGATTCCGATCCCCAGGGCAGTGCCCGCGATTGGGCGGCCG
TGCGGGAAGATCAACCGCTAACCGTTGTCGGCATCGACCGCCCGACGATTGACCGCGACGTGAAGGCCAT
CGGCCGGCGCGACTTCGTAGTGATCGACGGAGCGCCCCAGGCGGCGGACTTGGCTGTGTCCGCGATCAAG
GCAGCCGACTTCGTGCTGATTCCGGTGCAGCCAAGCCCTTACGACATATGGGCCACCGCCGACCTGGTGG
AGCTGGTTAAGCAGCGCATTGAGGTCACGGATGGAAGGCTACAAGCGGCCTTTGTCGTGTCGCGGGCGAT
CAAAGGCACGCGCATCGGCGGTGAGGTTGCCGAGGCGCTGGCCGGGTACGAGCTGCCCATTCTTGAGTCC
CGTATCACGCAGCGCGTGAGCTACCCAGGCACTGCCGCCGCCGGCACAACCGTTCTTGAATCAGAACCCG
AGGGCGACGCTGCCCGCGAGGTCCAGGCGCTGGCCGCTGAAATTAAATCAAAACTCATTTGAGTTAATGA
GGTAAAGAGAAAATGAGCAAAAGCACAAACACGCTAAGTGCCGGCCGTCCGAGCGCACGCAGCAGCAAGG
CTGCAACGTTGGCCAGCCTGGCAGACACGCCAGCCATGAAGCGGGTCAACTTTCAGTTGCCGGCGGAGGA
TCACACCAAGCTGAAGATGTACGCGGTACGCCAAGGCAAGACCATTACCGAGCTGCTATCTGAATACATC
GCGCAGCTACCAGAGTAAATGAGCAAATGAATAAATGAGTAGATGAATTTTAGCGGCTAAAGGAGGCGGC
ATGGAAAATCAAGAACAACCAGGCACCGACGCCGTGGAATGCCCCATGTGTGGAGGAACGGGCGGTTGGC
CAGGCGTAAGCGGCTGGGTTGCCTGCCGGCCCTGCAATGGCACTGGAACCCCCAAGCCCGAGGAATCGGC
GTGAGCGGTCGCAAACCATCCGGCCCGGTACAAATCGGCGCGGCGCTGGGTGATGACCTGGTGGAGAAGT
TGAAGGCCGCGCAGGCCGCCCAGCGGCAACGCATCGAGGCAGAAGCACGCCCCGGTGAATCGTGGCAAGC
GGCCGCTGATCGAATCCGCAAAGAATCCCGGCAACCGCCGGCAGCCGGTGCGCCGTCGATTAGGAAGCCG
CCCAAGGGCGACGAGCAACCAGATTTTTTCGTTCCGATGCTCTATGACGTGGGCACCCGCGATAGTCGCA
GCATCATGGACGTGGCCGTTTTCCGTCTGTCGAAGCGTGACCGACGAGCTGGCGAGGTGATCCGCTACGA
GCTTCCAGACGGGCACGTAGAGGTTTCCGCAGGGCCGGCCGGCATGGCCAGTGTGTGGGATTACGACCTG
GTACTGATGGCGGTTTCCCATCTAACCGAATCCATGAACCGATACCGGGAAGGGAAGGGAGACAAGCCCG
GCCGCGTGTTCCGTCCACACGTTGCGGACGTACTCAAGTTCTGCCGGCGAGCCGATGGCGGAAAGCAGAA
AGACGACCTGGTAGAAACCTGCATTCGGTTAAACACCACGCACGTTGCCATGCAGCGTACGAAGAAGGCC
AAGAACGGCCGCCTGGTGACGGTATCCGAGGGTGAAGCCTTGATTAGCCGCTACAAGATCGTAAAGAGCG
AAACCGGGCGGCCGGAGTACATCGAGATCGAGCTAGCTGATTGGATGTACCGCGAGATCACAGAAGGCAA
GAACCCGGACGTGCTGACGGTTCACCCCGATTACTTTTTGATCGATCCCGGCATCGGCCGTTTTCTCTAC
CGCCTGGCACGCCGCGCCGCAGGCAAGGCAGAAGCCAGATGGTTGTTCAAGACGATCTACGAACGCAGTG
GCAGCGCCGGAGAGTTCAAGAAGTTCTGTTTCACCGTGCGCAAGCTGATCGGGTCAAATGACCTGCCGGA
GTACGATTTGAAGGAGGAGGCGGGGCAGGCTGGCCCGATCCTAGTCATGCGCTACCGCAACCTGATCGAG
GGCGAAGCATCCGCCGGTTCCTAATGTACGGAGCAGATGCTAGGGCAAATTGCCCTAGCAGGGGAAAAAG
GTCGAAAAGGCCTCTTTCCTGTGGATAGCACGTACATTGGGAACCCAAAGCCGTACATTGGGAACCGGAA
CCCGTACATTGGGAACCCAAAGCCGTACATTGGGAACCGGTCACACATGTAAGTGACTGATATAAAAGAG
AAAAAAGGCGATTTTTCCGCCTAAAACTCTTTAAAACTTATTAAAACTCTTAAAACCCGCCTGGCCTGTG
CATAACTGTCTGGCCAGCGCACAGCCCAAGAGCTGCAAAAAGCGCCTACCCTTCGGTCGCTGCGCTCCCT
ACGCCCCGCCGCTTCGCGTCGGCCTATCGCGGCCGCTGGCCGCTCAAAAATGGCTGGCCTACGGCCAGGC
AATCTACCAGGGCGCGGACAAGCCGCGCCGTCGCCACTCGACCGCCGGCGCCCACATCAAGGCACCCTGC
CTCGCGCGTTTCGGTGATGACGGTGAAAACCTCTGACACATGCAGCTCCCGGAAACGGTCACAGCTTGTC
TGTAAGCGGATGCCGGGAGCAGACAAGCCCGTCAGGGCGCGTCAGCGGGTGTTGGCGGGTGTCGGGGCGC
AGCCATGACCCAGTCACGTAGCGATAGCGGAGTGTATACTGGCTTAACTATGCGGCATCAGAGCAGATTG
TACTGAGAGTGCACCATATGCGGTGTGAAATACCGCACAGATGCGTAAGGAGAAAATACCGCATCAGGCC
CTCTTCCGCTTCCTCGCTCACTGACTCGCTGCGCTCGGTCGTTCGGCTGCGGCGAGCGGTATCAGCTCAC
TCAAAGGCGGTAATACGGTTATCCACAGAATCAGGGGATAACGCAGGAAAGAACATGTGAGCAAAAGGCC
AGCAAAAGGCCAGGAACCGTAAAAAGGCCGCGTTGCTGGCGTTTTTCCATAGGCTCCGCCCCCCTGACGA
GCATCACAAAAATCGACGCTCAAGTCAGAGGTGGCGAAACCCGACAGGACTATAAAGATACCAGGCGTTT
CCCCCTGGAAGCTCCCTCGTGCGCTCTCCTGTTCCGACCCTGCCGCTTACCGGATACCTGTCCGCCTTTC
TCCCTTCGGGAAGCGTGGCGCTTTCTCATAGCTCACGCTGTAGGTATCTCAGTTCGGTGTAGGTCGTTCG
CTCCAAGCTGGGCTGTGTGCACGAACCCCCCGTTCAGCCCGACCGCTGCGCCTTATCCGGTAACTATCGT
CTTGAGTCCAACCCGGTAAGACACGACTTATCGCCACTGGCAGCAGCCACTGGTAACAGGATTAGCAGAG
CGAGGTAT
Features (pLannotate 1.2.2; 32 found; start..end, strand, type, name):
    290..359     -  ncRNA          RNA-OUT: Accession: RF00240 - RNA-OUT
   1629..2423    -  CDS            KanR: aminoglycoside phosphotransferase; aphA-3; confers resistance to kanamycin
   2848..2872    +  misc_feature   LB T-DNA repeat: left border repeat from nopaline C58 T-DNA
   2950..3124    -  polyA_signal   CaMV poly(A) signal: cauliflower mosaic virus polyadenylation signal
   3134..3682    -  CDS            bar: PAT_STRHY - Experimental evidence at protein level: Swiss-Prot protein existence level 1. Inactivates phosphinothricin (PPT) by transfer of an acetyl group from acetyl CoA. Can also acetylate demethylphosphinothricin but not PTT or glutamate. This enzyme is an effector of phosphinothricin tripeptide (PTT or bialaphos) resistance. From Streptomyces hygroscopicus. Introduced by genetic manipulation and expressed in glufosinate-tolerant maize by Dekalb Genetics.
   3727..4403    -  promoter       CaMV 35S promoter (enhanced): cauliflower mosaic virus 35S promoter with a duplicated enhancer region
   4493..4581    +  CDS            lacI (fragment): lac repressor; lacI; The lac repressor binds to the lac operator to inhibit transcription in E. coli. This inhibition can be relieved by adding lactose or isopropyl-β-D-thiogalactopyranoside (IPTG).
   4594..4615    +  protein_bind   CAP binding site: CAP binding activates transcription in the presence of cAMP. E. coli catabolite activator protein
   4630..4660    +  promoter       lac promoter: promoter for the E. coli lac operon
   4664..4686    +  protein_bind   lac operator (fragment): The lac repressor binds to the lac operator to inhibit transcription in E. coli. This inhibition can be relieved by adding lactose or isopropyl-β-D-thiogalactopyranoside (IPTG). lac repressor encoded by lacI
   4717..4742    +  misc_feature   MCS (fragment): pUC18/19 multiple cloning site
   5238..5579    +  promoter       CaMV 35S promoter: strong constitutive promoter from cauliflower mosaic virus
   5617..9720    +  CDS            cas9: CAS9_STRP1 - Also known as csn1 From Streptococcus pyogenes serotype M1.
   9766..10014   +  terminator     HSP terminator: efficient transcription terminator from the Arabidopsis thaliana heat shock protein 18.2 gene (Nagaya et al., 2010)
  10224..10565   +  promoter       CaMV 35S promoter: strong constitutive promoter from cauliflower mosaic virus
  10592..10662   +  ncRNA          tRNA: Accession: RF00005 - tRNA
  10684..10759   +  misc_RNA       gRNA scaffold: guide RNA scaffold for the Streptococcus pyogenes CRISPR/Cas9 system
  10765..10835   +  ncRNA          tRNA: Accession: RF00005 - tRNA
  10857..10932   +  misc_RNA       gRNA scaffold: guide RNA scaffold for the Streptococcus pyogenes CRISPR/Cas9 system
  10938..11008   +  ncRNA          tRNA: Accession: RF00005 - tRNA
  11029..11203   +  polyA_signal   CaMV poly(A) signal: cauliflower mosaic virus polyadenylation signal
  12570..14220   +  CDS            luciferase (fragment): firefly luciferase; luc+; enhanced luc+ version of the luciferase gene
  14229..14534   +  terminator     E9 terminator (fragment): terminator and polyadenylation signal from the pea rbcS-E9 gene
  14618..14772   +  CDS            lacZα (fragment): LacZα fragment of β-galactosidase; lacZ fragment
  14838..14862   +  misc_feature   RB T-DNA repeat: right border repeat from nopaline C58 T-DNA
  15202..15603   +  CDS            Y4CG_SINFN (fragment): Protein inferred from homology: Swiss-Prot protein existence level 3. From Sinorhizobium fredii (strain NBRC 101917 / NGR234).
  16163..16792   +  CDS            pVS1 StaA: stability protein from the Pseudomonas plasmid pVS1 (Heeb et al., 2000)
  17221..18294   +  CDS            pVS1 RepA: replication protein from the Pseudomonas plasmid pVS1 (Heeb et al., 2000)
  18360..18554   +  rep_origin     pVS1 oriV: origin of replication for the Pseudomonas plasmid pVS1 (Heeb et al., 2000)
  18757..18796   +  CDS            rop (fragment): Rop protein, which maintains plasmids at low copy number; rop
  18898..19038   +  misc_feature   bom: basis of mobility region from pBR322
  19224..204     -  rep_origin     ori (across the origin): high-copy-number ColE1/pMB1/pBR322/pUC origin of replication
