[The description below was written by a language model from this plasmid's Addgene catalogue record and pLannotate feature annotations shown in this document.]
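Description:
pTW069 is a binary T-DNA vector of about 19.6 kb, built on the pTRANS230d backbone, for Agrobacterium-mediated delivery of a CRISPR-Cas9 system into Arabidopsis. The backbone carries a high-copy ColE1/pMB1-type origin with the pBR322 bom region for propagation in E. coli. It also carries the pVS1 replicon (oriV, RepA and the StaA stability protein) for maintenance in Agrobacterium, and an aphA-3 kanamycin resistance gene for bacterial selection. The depositor notes that an IS4 family transposase sequence is present and does not affect plasmid function. The RNA-OUT annotation lying in the backbone between the origin and KanR may belong to this insertion element.

Four expression units lie between the nopaline-type left and right border repeats. Next to the left border, an enhanced CaMV 35S promoter drives bar, which encodes phosphinothricin acetyltransferase, with a CaMV poly(A) signal. This gives glufosinate/bialaphos selection of transformed plants. A CaMV 35S promoter drives Streptococcus pyogenes Cas9, terminated by the Arabidopsis HSP18.2 terminator. A second 35S promoter transcribes a polycistronic array in which two guide RNA scaffolds are flanked by three tRNA sequences, ending in a CaMV poly(A) signal. Endogenous tRNA-processing enzymes should cleave this Pol II transcript and release the two individual guides. The record does not name the genomic targets of the guides. Closest to the right border is a firefly luciferase (luc+) coding sequence with a pea rbcS-E9 terminator. The promoter for luciferase is not annotated, although more than a kilobase of unannotated sequence lies upstream of it.

The associated publication examines how epigenetic features influence Cas9 efficacy in plants. In this construct, luciferase presumably serves as a reporter of transgene presence or expression.
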