Addgene plasmid #190246: pTW069
Purpose: T-DNA for arabidopsis transformation
Depositing lab: Feng Zhang. Depositing organization: University of Minnesota. Publication: Epigenetic features drastically impact CRISPR-Cas9 efficacy in plants. Weiss T, Crisp PA, Rai KM, Song M, Springer NM, Zhang F. Plant Physiol. 2022 Jun 11. pii: 6605859. doi: 10.1093/plphys/kiac285. PubMed 35689624.
Backbone
  Vector backbone: pTRANS230d
  Vector type: CRISPR
Growth in bacteria
  Bacterial resistance: Kanamycin, 50 μg/mL
  Growth temperature: 37°C
  Growth strain: DH5alpha
  Copy number: High Copy
Gene/Insert
  Gene/Insert name: gRNA, Cas9, firefly luciferase, bar
  gRNA/shRNA sequence: gRNA1- taggtggactatgcagtcaa and gRNA2- cgacattcataacagagaca
  Species: other
  Cloning method: Restriction Enzyme; 5′ cloning site Unknown (unknown if destroyed); 3′ cloning site Unknown (unknown if destroyed)
Terms and licenses: Academic/Nonprofit Terms; Industry Terms: Not Available to Industry
Depositor comments: IS4 family transposase (genbank ID:WP_006250222.1) does not affect plasmid function.
How to cite: pTW069 was a gift from Feng Zhang (Addgene plasmid # 190246 ; http://n2t.net/addgene:190246 ; RRID:Addgene_190246)
